Addgene plasmid #57206: PS-CFP-SiT-N-15
Purpose: Localization: Golgi TGN, Excitation: 400 / 490, Emission: 468 / 511
Depositing lab: Michael Davidson. Depositing organization: Florida State University, Tallahassee.
Backbone
  Vector backbone: PS-CFP-N1
  Backbone size w/o insert (bp): 4750
  Vector type: Mammalian Expression
  Selectable markers: Neomycin (select with G418)
Growth in bacteria
  Bacterial resistance: Kanamycin, 50 μg/mL
  Growth temperature: 37°C
  Growth strain: DH5alpha
  Copy number: High Copy
Gene/Insert
  Gene/Insert name: SiT (alt name: NM_173216.2)
  Species: H. sapiens (human)
  Mutation: aa 1-45 of SiT
  Entrez Gene: ST6GAL1 (a.k.a. CDw75, SIAT1, ST6GalI, ST6N)
  Promoter: CMV
  Tag / fusion protein: PS-CFP (C terminal on backbone)
  Cloning method: Unknown
  Sequencing primers: 5′ CMV-F; 3′ SV40pA-R
Terms and licenses: Academic/Nonprofit Terms; Industry Terms
Depositor comments: . Excitation = 400 / 490; Emission = 468 / 511
How to cite: PS-CFP-SiT-N-15 was a gift from Michael Davidson (Addgene plasmid # 57206 ; http://n2t.net/addgene:57206 ; RRID:Addgene_57206)
