[The description below was written by a language model from this plasmid's Addgene catalogue record and pLannotate feature annotations shown in this document.]
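Description:
PS-CFP-SiT-N-15 is a mammalian expression plasmid built on the PS-CFP-N1 backbone, an N1-style fusion vector in which a targeting sequence is cloned upstream of a fluorescent protein. It is propagated in E. coli as a high-copy plasmid through a ColE1/pUC-type origin and selected with kanamycin. A single NeoR/KanR (Tn5 aminoglycoside phosphotransferase) gene serves both hosts. A bacterial bla-type promoter and the SV40 enhancer/early promoter sit in tandem upstream of it, and an HSV TK polyadenylation signal follows it, so the same cassette gives kanamycin resistance in bacteria and G418 resistance in transfected mammalian cells. An f1 origin is also present. The short annotated fragments of RSF ori, ble, large T antigen and bGH poly(A) appear to be partial sequence matches within the backbone rather than functional elements.

The payload is driven by the human CMV immediate-early enhancer and promoter and terminated by an SV40 poly(A) signal. It encodes amino acids 1–45 of human sialyltransferase ST6GAL1 (SiT), placed between multiple cloning site remnants and fused at its C-terminus to the fluorescent protein. The catalogue names the tag PS-CFP, while the feature table annotates the coding sequence as PS-CFP2, a mammalian codon-optimised photoswitchable protein that converts from cyan to green fluorescence. This matches the paired excitation/emission values recorded (400/468 and 490/511 nm). The N-terminal portion of ST6GAL1 acts as a Golgi retention signal, and the record gives the localisation as the Golgi trans-Golgi network. The construct is therefore suited to labelling this compartment in live mammalian cells and to photoswitching a chosen pool of the marker for tracking by imaging.
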