Features (pLannotate 1.2.2; 17 found; start..end, strand, type, name):
      1..47      +  rep_origin     RSF ori (fragment): Plasmids containing the RSF 1030 origin of replication can be propagated in E. coli cells that contain additional plasmids with compatible origins.
    115..418     +  enhancer       CMV enhancer: human cytomegalovirus immediate early enhancer
    419..622     +  promoter       CMV promoter: human cytomegalovirus (CMV) immediate early promoter
    645..675     +  misc_feature   MCS (fragment): multiple cloning site
    682..816     +  CDS            ST6GAL1 (fragment): SIAT1_HUMAN - Also known as SIAT1. Experimental evidence at protein level: Swiss-Prot protein existence level 1. Transfers sialic acid from CMP-sialic acid to galactose- containing acceptor substrates. From Homo sapiens (Human).
    817..848     +  misc_feature   MCS (fragment): multiple cloning site
    862..1578    +  CDS            PS-CFP2: photoswitchable cyan-to-green fluorescent protein mammalian codon-optimized
   1595..1678    +  CDS            large T antigen (fragment): large T antigen from SV40 (simian virus 40)
   1701..1822    +  polyA_signal   SV40 poly(A) signal: SV40 polyadenylation signal
   1856..2284    -  rep_origin     f1 ori (sequence partly withheld): f1 bacteriophage origin of replication; arrow indicates direction of (+) strand synthesis
   2311..2415    +  promoter       AmpR promoter: bla
   2417..2774    +  promoter       SV40 promoter: SV40 enhancer and early promoter
   2809..3603    +  CDS            NeoR/KanR: aminoglycoside phosphotransferase from Tn5; aph(3')-II (or nptII); confers resistance to neomycin, kanamycin, and G418 (Geneticin®)
   3624..3776    +  CDS            ble (fragment): BLE_KLEPN - Experimental evidence at protein level: Swiss-Prot protein existence level 1. Binding protein with a strong affinity to the bleomycin family of antibiotics. Binds to CL990; an antimitotic-antibiotic compound. From Klebsiella pneumoniae.
   3835..3882    +  polyA_signal   HSV TK poly(A) signal: herpes simplex virus thymidine kinase polyadenylation signal (Cole and Stacy, 1985)
   3973..3989    -  polyA_signal   bGH poly(A) signal (fragment): bovine growth hormone polyadenylation signal
   4211..4799    +  rep_origin     ori: high-copy-number ColE1/pMB1/pBR322/pUC origin of replication
>Addgene plasmid #57206 | PS-CFP-SiT-N-15 | addgene full sequence | sequence record 210684 | Addgene NGS Result
TTCTTTCCTGCGTTATCCCCTGATTCTGTGGATAACCGTATTACCGCCATGCATTAGTTATTAATAGTAA
TCAATTACGGGGTCATTAGTTCATAGCCCATATATGGAGTTCCGCGTTACATAACTTACGGTAAATGGCC
CGCCTGGCTGACCGCCCAACGACCCCCGCCCATTGACGTCAATAATGACGTATGTTCCCATAGTAACGCC
AATAGGGACTTTCCATTGACGTCAATGGGTGGAGTATTTACGGTAAACTGCCCACTTGGCAGTACATCAA
GTGTATCATATGCCAAGTACGCCCCCTATTGACGTCAATGACGGTAAATGGCCCGCCTGGCATTATGCCC
AGTACATGACCTTATGGGACTTTCCTACTTGGCAGTACATCTACGTATTAGTCATCGCTATTACCATGGT
GATGCGGTTTTGGCAGTACATCAATGGGCGTGGATAGCGGTTTGACTCACGGGGATTTCCAAGTCTCCAC
CCCATTGACGTCAATGGGAGTTTGTTTTGGCACCAAAATCAACGGGACTTTCCAAAATGTCGTAACAACT
CCGCCCCATTGACGCAAATGGGCGGTAGGCGTGTACGGTGGGAGGTCTATATAAGCAGAGCTGGTTTAGT
GAACCGTCAGATCCGCTAGCGCTACCGGACTCAGATCTCGAGCTCGCCACCATGATTCACACCAACCTGA
AGAAAAAGTTCAGCTGCTGCGTCCTGGTCTTTCTTCTGTTTGCAGTCATCTGTGTGTGGAAGGAAAAGAA
GAAAGGGAGTTACTATGATTCCTTTAAATTGCAAACCAAGGAATTCCTGCAGTCGACGGTACCGCGGGCC
CGGGATCCACCGGTCGCCACCATGAGCAAGGGCGCCGAGCTGTTCACCGGCATCGTGCCCATCCTGATCG
AGCTGAATGGCGATGTGAATGGCCACAAGTTCAGCGTGAGCGGCGAGGGCGAGGGCGATGCCACCTACGG
CAAGCTGACCCTGAAGTTCATCTGCACCACCGGCAAGCTGCCTGTGCCCTGGCCCACCCTGGTGGCCACC
CTGAGCTACGGCGTGCAGTGCTTCTCACGCTACCCCGATCACATGAAGCAGCACGACTTCTTCAAGAGCG
CCATGCCTGAGGGCTACATCCAGGAGCGCACCATCTTCTTCGAGGATGACGGCAACTACAAGACGCGCGC
CGAGGTGAAGTTCGAGGGCGATACCCTGGTGAGTCGCATCGAGCTGACCGGCACTGATTTCAAGGAGGAT
GGCAACATCCTGGGCAATAAGATGGAGTACAACTACAACGCCACCAATGTGTACATCGTGGCCGACAAGG
CCAGGAATGGCATCAAGGTGAACTTCAAGGTCCGCCACAACATCAAGGATGGCAGCGTGCAGCTGGCCGA
CCACTACCAGCAGAATACCCCCATCGGCGATGGCCCTGTGCTGCTGCCCGATAACCACTACCTGTCCACC
CAGAGCAAGCTGTCCAAGGACCCCAACGAGAAGCGCGATCACATGATCTACCTCGAGTTCGTGACCGCCG
CCGCCATCACCCACGGCATGGATGAGCTGTACAAGTAAAGCGGCCGCGACTCTAGATCATAATCAGCCAT
ACCACATTTGTAGAGGTTTTACTTGCTTTAAAAAACCTCCCACACCTCCCCCTGAACCTGAAACATAAAA
TGAATGCAATTGTTGTTGTTAACTTGTTTATTGCAGCTTATAATGGTTACAAATAAAGCAATAGCATCAC
AAATTTCACAAATAAAGCATTTTTTTCACTGCATTCTAGTTGTGGTTTGTCCAAACTCATCAATGTATCT
TAAGGCGTAAATTGTAAGCGTTAATATTTTGTTAAAATTCGCGTTAAATTTTTGTTAAATCAGCTCATTT
TTTAACCAATAGGCCGAAATCGGCAAAATCCCTTATAAATCAAAAGAATAGACCGAGATAGGGT
[37 nt withheld, positions 1955-1991]
AAAGAACGTGGACTCCAACGTCAAAGG
[49 nt withheld, positions 2019-2067]
T
[91 nt withheld, positions 2069-2159]
G
[124 nt withheld, positions 2161-2284]
CAGGTGGCACTTTTCGGGGAAATGTGCGCGGAACCCCTATTTGTTTATTTTTCTAAATACATTCAAATAT
GTATCCGCTCATGAGACAATAACCCTGATAAATGCTTCAATAATATTGAAAAAGGAAGAGTCCTGAGGCG
GAAAGAACCAGCTGTGGAATGTGTGTCAGTTAGGGTGTGGAAAGTCCCCAGGCTCCCCAGCAGGCAGAAG
TATGCAAAGCATGCATCTCAATTAGTCAGCAACCAGGTGTGGAAAGTCCCCAGGCTCCCCAGCAGGCAGA
AGTATGCAAAGCATGCATCTCAATTAGTCAGCAACCATAGTCCCGCCCCTAACTCCGCCCATCCCGCCCC
TAACTCCGCCCAGTTCCGCCCATTCTCCGCCCCATGGCTGACTAATTTTTTTTATTTATGCAGAGGCCGA
GGCCGCCTCGGCCTCTGAGCTATTCCAGAAGTAGTGAGGAGGCTTTTTTGGAGGCCTAGGCTTTTGCAAA
GATCGATCAAGAGACAGGATGAGGATCGTTTCGCATGATTGAACAAGATGGATTGCACGCAGGTTCTCCG
GCCGCTTGGGTGGAGAGGCTATTCGGCTATGACTGGGCACAACAGACAATCGGCTGCTCTGATGCCGCCG
TGTTCCGGCTGTCAGCGCAGGGGCGCCCGGTTCTTTTTGTCAAGACCGACCTGTCCGGTGCCCTGAATGA
ACTGCAAGACGAGGCAGCGCGGCTATCGTGGCTGGCCACGACGGGCGTTCCTTGCGCAGCTGTGCTCGAC
GTTGTCACTGAAGCGGGAAGGGACTGGCTGCTATTGGGCGAAGTGCCGGGGCAGGATCTCCTGTCATCTC
ACCTTGCTCCTGCCGAGAAAGTATCCATCATGGCTGATGCAATGCGGCGGCTGCATACGCTTGATCCGGC
TACCTGCCCATTCGACCACCAAGCGAAACATCGCATCGAGCGAGCACGTACTCGGATGGAAGCCGGTCTT
GTCGATCAGGATGATCTGGACGAAGAGCATCAGGGGCTCGCGCCAGCCGAACTGTTCGCCAGGCTCAAGG
CGAGCATGCCCGACGGCGAGGATCTCGTCGTGACCCATGGCGATGCCTGCTTGCCGAATATCATGGTGGA
AAATGGCCGCTTTTCTGGATTCATCGACTGTGGCCGGCTGGGTGTGGCGGACCGCTATCAGGACATAGCG
TTGGCTACCCGTGATATTGCTGAAGAGCTTGGCGGCGAATGGGCTGACCGCTTCCTCGTGCTTTACGGTA
TCGCCGCTCCCGATTCGCAGCGCATCGCCTTCTATCGCCTTCTTGACGAGTTCTTCTGAGCGGGACTCTG
GGGTTCGAAATGACCGACCAAGCGACGCCCAACCTGCCATCACGAGATTTCGATTCCACCGCCGCCTTCT
ATGAAAGGTTGGGCTTCGGAATCGTTTTCCGGGACGCCGGCTGGATGATCCTCCAGCGCGGGGATCTCAT
GCTGGAGTTCTTCGCCCACCCTAGGGGGAGGCTAACTGAAACACGGAAGGAGACAATACCGGAAGGAACC
CGCGCTATGACGGCAATAAAAAGACAGAATAAAACGCACGGTGTTGGGTCGTTTGTTCATAAACGCGGGG
TTCGGTCCCAGGGCTGGCACTCTGTCGATACCCCACCGAGACCCCATTGGGGCCAATACGCCCGCGTTTC
TTCCTTTTCCCCACCCCACCCCCCAAGTTCGGGTGAAGGCCCAGGGCTCGCAGCCAACGTCGGGGCGGCA
GGCCCTGCCATAGCCTCAGGTTACTCATATATACTTTAGATTGATTTAAAACTTCATTTTTAATTTAAAA
GGATCTAGGTGAAGATCCTTTTTGATAATCTCATGACCAAAATCCCTTAACGTGAGTTTTCGTTCCACTG
AGCGTCAGACCCCGTAGAAAAGATCAAAGGATCTTCTTGAGATCCTTTTTTTCTGCGCGTAATCTGCTGC
TTGCAAACAAAAAAACCACCGCTACCAGCGGTGGTTTGTTTGCCGGATCAAGAGCTACCAACTCTTTTTC
CGAAGGTAACTGGCTTCAGCAGAGCGCAGATACCAAATACTGTTCTTCTAGTGTAGCCGTAGTTAGGCCA
CCACTTCAAGAACTCTGTAGCACCGCCTACATACCTCGCTCTGCTAATCCTGTTACCAGTGGCTGCTGCC
AGTGGCGATAAGTCGTGTCTTACCGGGTTGGACTCAAGACGATAGTTACCGGATAAGGCGCAGCGGTCGG
GCTGAACGGGGGGTTCGTGCACACAGCCCAGCTTGGAGCGAACGACCTACACCGAACTGAGATACCTACA
GCGTGAGCTATGAGAAAGCGCCACGCTTCCCGAAGGGAGAAAGGCGGACAGGTATCCGGTAAGCGGCAGG
GTCGGAACAGGAGAGCGCACGAGGGAGCTTCCAGGGGGAAACGCCTGGTATCTTTATAGTCCTGTCGGGT
TTCGCCACCTCTGACTTGAGCGTCGATTTTTGTGATGCTCGTCAGGGGGGCGGAGCCTATGGAAAAACGC
CAGCAACGCGGCCTTTTTACGGTTCCTGGCCTTTTGCTGGCCTTTTGCTCACATG
